Addgene plasmid #197079: pLKO-TRE-AFOS
Purpose: A doxycycline inducible dominant negative form of transcription complex AP1. AFOS heterodimerizes and inhibits c-Jun. Plasmid contains PGK driven H2B-RFP as a fluorescent reporter of transduction.
Depositing lab: Elaine Fuchs. Depositing organization: Rockefeller University. Publication: Establishment, maintenance, and recall of inflammatory memory. Larsen SB, Cowley CJ, Sajjath SM, Barrows D, Yang Y, Carroll TS, Fuchs E. Cell Stem Cell. 2021 Oct 7;28(10):1758-1774.e8. doi: 10.1016/j.stem.2021.07.001. Epub 2021 Jul 27. PubMed 34320411.
Backbone
  Vector backbone: pLKO
  Backbone size w/o insert (bp): 7659
  Total vector size (bp): 7960
  Vector type: Lentiviral
Growth in bacteria
  Bacterial resistance: Ampicillin, 100 μg/mL
  Growth temperature: 37°C
  Growth strain: NEB Stable
  Copy number: Unknown
Gene/Insert
  Gene/Insert name: AFOS
  Species: M. musculus (mouse)
  Insert size (bp): 301
  Entrez Gene: Fos (a.k.a. D12Rfj1, c-fos, cFos)
  Promoter: TRE
  Tag / fusion protein: Flag (N terminal on insert); T7 (N terminal on insert)
  Cloning method: Restriction Enzyme; 5′ cloning site AgeI (not destroyed); 3′ cloning site EcoRI (not destroyed)
  Sequencing primers: 5′ CTCCATAGAAGACACCGGGAC
Resource information
  A portion of this plasmid was derived from a plasmid made by: Addgene plasmid #33353 (CMV500 A-Fos)
Terms and licenses: Academic/Nonprofit Terms; Industry Terms: Not Available to Industry
How to cite: pLKO-TRE-AFOS was a gift from Elaine Fuchs (Addgene plasmid # 197079 ; http://n2t.net/addgene:197079 ; RRID:Addgene_197079)
