[The description below was written by a language model from this plasmid's Addgene catalogue record and pLannotate feature annotations shown in this document.]
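Description:
pLKO-TRE-AFOS is a lentiviral transfer plasmid on the pLKO backbone, about 8 kb in total, that delivers a doxycycline-inducible dominant-negative inhibitor of the AP-1 transcription complex. It is propagated in E. coli through a high-copy ColE1/pUC-type origin with ampicillin selection (AmpR), and the backbone also carries an f1 origin, lac promoter/lacZα remnants, T3 and T7 phage promoters, and an SV40 origin and poly(A) signal. The viral portion has a third-generation, self-inactivating layout. An RSV promoter fused to a truncated HIV-1 5' LTR drives genomic RNA production, followed by the Ψ packaging signal with a gag fragment, the Rev response element, and a ΔU3 3' LTR. Packaging functions must therefore be supplied in trans.

Two expression units sit between the LTRs. The first is a tetracycline response element with seven tetO copies joined to a minimal CMV promoter. It controls AFOS, a roughly 300 bp insert derived from mouse Fos and cloned between AgeI and EcoRI, with N-terminal FLAG and T7 epitope tags. AFOS heterodimerizes with c-Jun and inhibits it. The annotation tool detects only short Fos-matching fragments, labelled by homology to the human protein. One of these, together with a short PGK promoter fragment, lies just ahead of the main PGK promoter, and the record does not explain this arrangement. The second unit is a human PGK promoter driving histone H2B fused to mRFP1, a constitutive nuclear red reporter that marks transduced cells. No tetracycline transactivator is annotated on the plasmid, so induction presumably relies on one provided separately by the target cells or animals. The construct suits inducible blockade of AP-1 activity in transduced cells.
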