Features (pLannotate 1.2.2; 32 found; start..end, strand, type, name):
    519..896     +  CDS            H2B: human histone H2B; HIST1H2BJ
    915..1592    +  CDS            mRFP1: monomeric derivative of DsRed (Campbell et al., 2002) mammalian codon-optimized
   1642..1710    +  CDS            nef (fragment): NEF_HV1Z2 - Experimental evidence at protein level: Swiss-Prot protein existence level 1. Extracellular Nef protein targets CD4(+) T-lymphocytes for apoptosis by interacting with CXCR4 surface receptors. From Human immunodeficiency virus type 1 group M subtype D (isolate Z2/CDC-Z34) (HIV-1).
   1712..1945    +  LTR            3' LTR (ΔU3): self-inactivating 3' long terminal repeat (LTR) from HIV-1
   2017..2138    +  polyA_signal   SV40 poly(A) signal: SV40 polyadenylation signal
   2178..2313    +  rep_origin     SV40 ori: SV40 origin of replication
   2334..2352    -  promoter       T7 promoter: promoter for bacteriophage T7 RNA polymerase
   2360..2515    +  CDS            lacZα (fragment): LacZα fragment of β-galactosidase; lacZ fragment
   2520..2948    +  rep_origin     f1 ori (sequence partly withheld): f1 bacteriophage origin of replication; arrow indicates direction of (+) strand synthesis
   3001..3105    +  promoter       AmpR promoter: bla
   3106..3966    +  CDS            AmpR: β-lactamase; bla; confers resistance to ampicillin, carbenicillin, and related antibiotics
   4137..4725    +  rep_origin     ori: high-copy-number ColE1/pMB1/pBR322/pUC origin of replication
   4908..5000    +  CDS            lacI (fragment): lac repressor; lacI; The lac repressor binds to the lac operator to inhibit transcription in E. coli. This inhibition can be relieved by adding lactose or isopropyl-β-D-thiogalactopyranoside (IPTG).
   5013..5034    +  protein_bind   CAP binding site: CAP binding activates transcription in the presence of cAMP. E. coli catabolite activator protein
   5049..5079    +  promoter       lac promoter: promoter for the E. coli lac operon
   5087..5103    +  protein_bind   lac operator: The lac repressor binds to the lac operator to inhibit transcription in E. coli. This inhibition can be relieved by adding lactose or isopropyl-β-D-thiogalactopyranoside (IPTG). lac repressor encoded by lacI
   5148..5166    +  promoter       T3 promoter: promoter for bacteriophage T3 RNA polymerase
   5194..5420    +  promoter       RSV promoter: Rous sarcoma virus enhancer/promoter
   5421..5601    +  LTR            5' LTR (truncated): truncated 5' long terminal repeat (LTR) from HIV-1
   5648..5773    +  misc_feature   HIV-1 Ψ: packaging signal of human immunodeficiency virus type 1
   5757..6120    +  CDS            HIV-1 gag (fragment): gag protein from human immunodeficiency virus 1; gag
   6266..6499    +  misc_feature   RRE: The Rev response element (RRE) of HIV-1 allows for Rev-dependent mRNA export from the nucleus to the cytoplasm.
   6876..6976    +  CDS            Rev (fragment): human immunodeficiency virus 1 (HIV-1) Rev protein; rev; enhances nuclear export of unspliced and incompletely spliced viral mRNAs
   7020..7290    +  protein_bind   tetracycline response element: contains seven copies of the tetracycline operator tetO tetracycline repressor TetR
   7301..7318    +  misc_feature   MCS (fragment): pUC18/19 multiple cloning site
   7323..7361    +  promoter       minimal CMV promoter: human cytomegalovirus (CMV) immediate early promoter
   7480..7500    +  CDS            FLAG (fragment): FLAG® epitope tag, followed by an enterokinase cleavage site
   7504..7536    +  CDS            T7 tag (gene 10 leader): leader peptide from bacteriophage T7 gene 10 promotes efficient translation in E. coli
   7687..7764    +  CDS            FOS (fragment): FOS_HUMAN - Also known as G0S7. Experimental evidence at protein level: Swiss-Prot protein existence level 1. Nuclear phosphoprotein which forms a tight but non-covalently linked complex with the JUN/AP-1 transcription factor. In the heterodimer, FOS and JUN/AP-1 basic regions each seems to interact with symmetrical DNA half sites. On TGF-beta activation, forms a multimeric SMAD3/SMAD4/JUN/FOS complex at the AP1/SMAD-binding site to regulate TGF-beta-mediated signaling. Has a critical function in regulating the development of cells destined to form and maintain the skeleton. It is thought to h
   7780..7846    +  promoter       hPGK promoter (fragment): human phosphoglycerate kinase 1 promoter
   7899..7961    +  CDS            FOS (fragment): FOS_HUMAN - Also known as G0S7. Experimental evidence at protein level: Swiss-Prot protein existence level 1. Nuclear phosphoprotein which forms a tight but non-covalently linked complex with the JUN/AP-1 transcription factor. In the heterodimer, FOS and JUN/AP-1 basic regions each seems to interact with symmetrical DNA half sites. On TGF-beta activation, forms a multimeric SMAD3/SMAD4/JUN/FOS complex at the AP1/SMAD-binding site to regulate TGF-beta-mediated signaling. Has a critical function in regulating the development of cells destined to form and maintain the skeleton. It is thought to h
   7977..507     +  promoter       hPGK promoter (across the origin): human phosphoglycerate kinase 1 promoter
>Addgene plasmid #197079 | pLKO-TRE-AFOS | addgene full sequence | sequence record 396633 | Addgene NGS Result
TTGGGGTTGCGCCTTTTCCAAGGCAGCCCTGGGTTTGCGCAGGGACGCGGCTGCTCTGGGCGTGGTTCCG
GGAAACGCAGCGGCGCCGACCCTGGGTCTCGCACATTCTTCACGTCCGTTCGCAGCGTCACCCGGATCTT
CGCCGCTACCCTTGTGGGCCCCCCGGCGACGCTTCCTGCTCCGCCCCTAAGTCGGGAAGGTTCCTTGCGG
TTCGCGGCGTGCCGGACGTGACAAACGGAAGCCGCACGTCTCACTAGTACCCTCGCAGACGGACAGCGCC
AGGGAGCAATGGCAGCGCGCCGACCGCGATGGGCTGTGGCCAATAGCGGCTGCTCAGCAGGGCGCGCCGA
GAGCAGCGGCCGGGAAGGGGCGGTGCGGGAGGCGGGGTGTGGGGCGGTAGTGTGGGCCCTGTTCCTGCCC
GCGCGGTGTTCCGCATTCTGCAAGCCTCCGGAGCGCACGTCGGCAGTCGGCTCCCTCGTTGACCGAATCA
CCGACCTCTCTCCCCAGGGGGATCTACCATGCCAGAGCCAGCGAAGTCTGCTCCCGCCCCGAAAAAGGGC
TCCAAGAAGGCGGTGACTAAGGCGCAGAAGAAAGGCGGCAAGAAGCGCAAGCGCAGCCGCAAGGAGAGCT
ATTCCATCTATGTGTACAAGGTTCTGAAGCAGGTCCACCCTGACACCGGCATTTCGTCCAAGGCCATGGG
CATCATGAACTCGTTTGTGAACGACATTTTCGAGCGCATCGCAGGTGAGGCTTCCCGCCTGGCGCATTAC
AACAAGCGCTCGACCATCACCTCCAGGGAGATCCAGACGGCCGTGCGCCTGCTGCTGCCTGGGGAGTTGG
CCAAGCACGCCGTGTCCGAGGGTACTAAGGCCATCACCAAGTACACCAGCGCTAAGGATCCACCGGTCGC
CACCATGGCCTCCTCCGAGGACGTCATCAAGGAGTTCATGCGCTTCAAGGTGCGCATGGAGGGCTCCGTG
AACGGCCACGAGTTCGAGATCGAGGGCGAGGGCGAGGGCCGCCCCTACGAGGGCACCCAGACCGCCAAGC
TGAAGGTGACCAAGGGCGGCCCCCTGCCCTTCGCCTGGGACATCCTGTCCCCTCAGTTCCAGTACGGCTC
CAAGGCCTACGTGAAGCACCCCGCCGACATCCCCGACTACTTGAAGCTGTCCTTCCCCGAGGGCTTCAAG
TGGGAGCGCGTGATGAACTTCGAGGACGGCGGCGTGGTGACCGTGACCCAGGACTCCTCCCTGCAGGACG
GCGAGTTCATCTACAAGGTGAAGCTGCGCGGCACCAACTTCCCCTCCGACGGCCCCGTAATGCAGAAGAA
GACCATGGGCTGGGAGGCCTCCACCGAGCGGATGTACCCCGAGGACGGCGCCCTGAAGGGCGAGATCAAG
ATGAGGCTGAAGCTGAAGGACGGCGGCCACTACGACGCCGAGGTCAAGACCACCTACATGGCCAAGAAGC
CCGTGCAGCTGCCCGGCGCCTACAAGACCGACATCAAGCTGGACATCACCTCCCACAACGAGGACTACAC
CATCGTGGAACAGTACGAGCGCGCCGAGGGCCGCCACTCCACCGGCGCCTAACTCGAGACTAGTCGACGT
GAGGATCCTCTAGAGTCCCTAGGATGCATCGGTACCTTTAAGACCAATGACTTACAAGGCAGCTGTAGAT
CTTAGCCACTTTTTAAAAGAAAAGGGGGGACTGGAAGGGCTAATTCACTCCCAACGAAGACAAGATCTGC
TTTTTGCTTGTACTGGGTCTCTCTGGTTAGACCAGATCTGAGCCTGGGAGCTCTCTGGCTAACTAGGGAA
CCCACTGCTTAAGCCTCAATAAAGCTTGCCTTGAGTGCTTCAAGTAGTGTGTGCCCGTCTGTTGTGTGAC
TCTGGTAACTAGAGATCCCTCAGACCCTTTTAGTCAGTGTGGAAAATCTCTAGCAGTAGTAGTTCATGTC
ATCTTATTATTCAGTATTTATAACTTGCAAAGAAATGAATATCAGAGAGTGAGAGGAACTTGTTTATTGC
AGCTTATAATGGTTACAAATAAAGCAATAGCATCACAAATTTCACAAATAAAGCATTTTTTTCACTGCAT
TCTAGTTGTGGTTTGTCCAAACTCATCAATGTATCTTATCATGTCTGGCTCTAGCTATCCCGCCCCTAAC
TCCGCCCATCCCGCCCCTAACTCCGCCCAGTTCCGCCCATTCTCCGCCCCATGGCTGACTAATTTTTTTT
ATTTATGCAGAGGCCGAGGCCGCCTCGGCCTCTGAGCTATTCCAGAAGTAGTGAGGAGGCTTTTTTGGAG
GCCTAGGGACGTACCCAATTCGCCCTATAGTGAGTCGTATTACGCGCGCTCACTGGCCGTCGTTTTACAA
CGTCGTGACTGGGAAAACCCTGGCGTTACCCAACTTAATCGCCTTGCAGCACATCCCCCTTTCGCCAGCT
GGCGTAATAGCGAAGAGGCCCGCACCGATCGCCCTTCCCAACAGTTGCGCAGCCTGAATGGCGAATGGG
[124 nt withheld, positions 2520-2643]
C
[91 nt withheld, positions 2645-2735]
A
[49 nt withheld, positions 2737-2785]
CCTTTGACGTTGGAGTCCACGTTCTTT
[37 nt withheld, positions 2813-2849]
ACCCTATCTCGGTCTATTCTTTTGATTTATAAGGGATTTTGCCGATTTCGGCCTATTGGTTAAAAAATGA
GCTGATTTAACAAAAATTTAACGCGAATTTTAACAAAATATTAACGCTTACAATTTAGGTGGCACTTTTC
GGGGAAATGTGCGCGGAACCCCTATTTGTTTATTTTTCTAAATACATTCAAATATGTATCCGCTCATGAG
ACAATAACCCTGATAAATGCTTCAATAATATTGAAAAAGGAAGAGTATGAGTATTCAACATTTCCGTGTC
GCCCTTATTCCCTTTTTTGCGGCATTTTGCCTTCCTGTTTTTGCTCACCCAGAAACGCTGGTGAAAGTAA
AAGATGCTGAAGATCAGTTGGGTGCACGAGTGGGTTACATCGAACTGGATCTCAACAGCGGTAAGATCCT
TGAGAGTTTTCGCCCCGAAGAACGTTTTCCAATGATGAGCACTTTTAAAGTTCTGCTATGTGGCGCGGTA
TTATCCCGTATTGACGCCGGGCAAGAGCAACTCGGTCGCCGCATACACTATTCTCAGAATGACTTGGTTG
AGTACTCACCAGTCACAGAAAAGCATCTTACGGATGGCATGACAGTAAGAGAATTATGCAGTGCTGCCAT
AACCATGAGTGATAACACTGCGGCCAACTTACTTCTGACAACGATCGGAGGACCGAAGGAGCTAACCGCT
TTTTTGCACAACATGGGGGATCATGTAACTCGCCTTGATCGTTGGGAACCGGAGCTGAATGAAGCCATAC
CAAACGACGAGCGTGACACCACGATGCCTGTAGCAATGGCAACAACGTTGCGCAAACTATTAACTGGCGA
ACTACTTACTCTAGCTTCCCGGCAACAATTAATAGACTGGATGGAGGCGGATAAAGTTGCAGGACCACTT
CTGCGCTCGGCCCTTCCGGCTGGCTGGTTTATTGCTGATAAATCTGGAGCCGGTGAGCGTGGGTCTCGCG
GTATCATTGCAGCACTGGGGCCAGATGGTAAGCCCTCCCGTATCGTAGTTATCTACACGACGGGGAGTCA
GGCAACTATGGATGAACGAAATAGACAGATCGCTGAGATAGGTGCCTCACTGATTAAGCATTGGTAACTG
TCAGACCAAGTTTACTCATATATACTTTAGATTGATTTAAAACTTCATTTTTAATTTAAAAGGATCTAGG
TGAAGATCCTTTTTGATAATCTCATGACCAAAATCCCTTAACGTGAGTTTTCGTTCCACTGAGCGTCAGA
CCCCGTAGAAAAGATCAAAGGATCTTCTTGAGATCCTTTTTTTCTGCGCGTAATCTGCTGCTTGCAAACA
AAAAAACCACCGCTACCAGCGGTGGTTTGTTTGCCGGATCAAGAGCTACCAACTCTTTTTCCGAAGGTAA
CTGGCTTCAGCAGAGCGCAGATACCAAATACTGTTCTTCTAGTGTAGCCGTAGTTAGGCCACCACTTCAA
GAACTCTGTAGCACCGCCTACATACCTCGCTCTGCTAATCCTGTTACCAGTGGCTGCTGCCAGTGGCGAT
AAGTCGTGTCTTACCGGGTTGGACTCAAGACGATAGTTACCGGATAAGGCGCAGCGGTCGGGCTGAACGG
GGGGTTCGTGCACACAGCCCAGCTTGGAGCGAACGACCTACACCGAACTGAGATACCTACAGCGTGAGCT
ATGAGAAAGCGCCACGCTTCCCGAAGGGAGAAAGGCGGACAGGTATCCGGTAAGCGGCAGGGTCGGAACA
GGAGAGCGCACGAGGGAGCTTCCAGGGGGAAACGCCTGGTATCTTTATAGTCCTGTCGGGTTTCGCCACC
TCTGACTTGAGCGTCGATTTTTGTGATGCTCGTCAGGGGGGCGGAGCCTATGGAAAAACGCCAGCAACGC
GGCCTTTTTACGGTTCCTGGCCTTTTGCTGGCCTTTTGCTCACATGTTCTTTCCTGCGTTATCCCCTGAT
TCTGTGGATAACCGTATTACCGCCTTTGAGTGAGCTGATACCGCTCGCCGCAGCCGAACGACCGAGCGCA
GCGAGTCAGTGAGCGAGGAAGCGGAAGAGCGCCCAATACGCAAACCGCCTCTCCCCGCGCGTTGGCCGAT
TCATTAATGCAGCTGGCACGACAGGTTTCCCGACTGGAAAGCGGGCAGTGAGCGCAACGCAATTAATGTG
AGTTAGCTCACTCATTAGGCACCCCAGGCTTTACACTTTATGCTTCCGGCTCGTATGTTGTGTGGAATTG
TGAGCGGATAACAATTTCACACAGGAAACAGCTATGACCATGATTACGCCAAGCGCGCAATTAACCCTCA
CTAAAGGGAACAAAAGCTGGAGCTGCAAGCTTAATGTAGTCTTATGCAATACTCTTGTAGTCTTGCAACA
TGGTAACGATGAGTTAGCAACATGCCTTACAAGGAGAGAAAAAGCACCGTGCATGCCGATTGGTGGAAGT
AAGGTGGTACGATCGTGCCTTATTAGGAAGGCAACAGACGGGTCTGACATGGATTGGACGAACCACTGAA
TTGCCGCATTGCAGAGATATTGTATTTAAGTGCCTAGCTCGATACATAAACGGGTCTCTCTGGTTAGACC
AGATCTGAGCCTGGGAGCTCTCTGGCTAACTAGGGAACCCACTGCTTAAGCCTCAATAAAGCTTGCCTTG
AGTGCTTCAAGTAGTGTGTGCCCGTCTGTTGTGTGACTCTGGTAACTAGAGATCCCTCAGACCCTTTTAG
TCAGTGTGGAAAATCTCTAGCAGTGGCGCCCGAACAGGGACTTGAAAGCGAAAGGGAAACCAGAGGAGCT
CTCTCGACGCAGGACTCGGCTTGCTGAAGCGCGCACGGCAAGAGGCGAGGGGCGGCGACTGGTGAGTACG
CCAAAAATTTTGACTAGCGGAGGCTAGAAGGAGAGAGATGGGTGCGAGAGCGTCAGTATTAAGCGGGGGA
GAATTAGATCGCGATGGGAAAAAATTCGGTTAAGGCCAGGGGGAAAGAAAAAATATAAATTAAAACATAT
AGTATGGGCAAGCAGGGAGCTAGAACGATTCGCAGTTAATCCTGGCCTGTTAGAAACATCAGAAGGCTGT
AGACAAATACTGGGACAGCTACAACCATCCCTTCAGACAGGATCAGAAGAACTTAGATCATTATATAATA
CAGTAGCAACCCTCTATTGTGTGCATCAAAGGATAGAGATAAAAGACACCAAGGAAGCTTTAGACAAGAT
AGAGGAAGAGCAAAACAAAAGTAAGACCACCGCACAGCAAGCGGCCGCTGATCTTCAGACCTGGAGGAGG
AGATATGAGGGACAATTGGAGAAGTGAATTATATAAATATAAAGTAGTAAAAATTGAACCATTAGGAGTA
GCACCCACCAAGGCAAAGAGAAGAGTGGTGCAGAGAGAAAAAAGAGCAGTGGGAATAGGAGCTTTGTTCC
TTGGGTTCTTGGGAGCAGCAGGAAGCACTATGGGCGCAGCGTCAATGACGCTGACGGTACAGGCCAGACA
ATTATTGTCTGGTATAGTGCAGCAGCAGAACAATTTGCTGAGGGCTATTGAGGCGCAACAGCATCTGTTG
CAACTCACAGTCTGGGGCATCAAGCAGCTCCAGGCAAGAATCCTGGCTGTGGAAAGATACCTAAAGGATC
AACAGCTCCTGGGGATTTGGGGTTGCTCTGGAAAACTCATTTGCACCACTGCTGTGCCTTGGAATGCTAG
TTGGAGTAATAAATCTCTGGAACAGATTTGGAATCACACGACCTGGATGGAGTGGGACAGAGAAATTAAC
AATTACACAAGCTTAATACACTCCTTAATTGAAGAATCGCAAAACCAGCAAGAAAAGAATGAACAAGAAT
TATTGGAATTAGATAAATGGGCAAGTTTGTGGAATTGGTTTAACATAACAAATTGGCTGTGGTATATAAA
ATTATTCATAATGATAGTAGGAGGCTTGGTAGGTTTAAGAATAGTTTTTGCTGTACTTTCTATAGTGAAT
AGAGTTAGGCAGGGATATTCACCATTATCGTTTCAGACCCACCTCCCAACCCCGAGGGGACCCGACAGGC
CCGAAGGAATAGAAGAAGAAGGTGGAGAGAGAGACAGAGACAGATCCATTCGATTAGTGAACGGATCTCG
ACGGTATCGATGCCCTTTCGTCTTCACTCGAGTTTACCACTCCCTATCAGTGATAGAGAAAAGTGAAAGT
CGAGTTTACCACTCCCTATCAGTGATAGAGAAAAGTGAAAGTCGAGTTTACCACTCCCTATCAGTGATAG
AGAAAAGTGAAAGTCGAGTTTACCACTCCCTATCAGTGATAGAGAAAAGTGAAAGTCGAGTTTACCACTC
CCTATCAGTGATAGAGAAAAGTGAAAGTCGAGTTTACCACTCCCTATCAGTGATAGAGAAAAGTGAAAGT
CGAGTTTACCACTCCCTATCAGTGATAGAGAAAAGTGAAAGTCGAGCTCGGTACCCGGGTCGAGGTAGGC
GTGTACGGTGGGAGGCCTATATAAGCAGAGCTCGTTTAGTGAACCGTCAGATCGCCTGGAGACGCCATCC
ACGCTGTTTTGACCTCCATAGAAGACACCGGGACCGATCCAGCCTCCGCGACCGGTCCGCAGGTATGCAC
GCGTATGGACTACAAGGACGACGATGACAAGCATATGGCTAGCATGACTGGTGGACAGCAAATGGGTCGG
GATCCTGACCTGGAACAACGTGCTGAGGAACTGGCCCGTGAAAACGAAGAGCTGGAAAAAGAGGCCGAAG
AGCTGGAGCAGGAACTGGCAGAACTCGAGGCGGAGACAGACCAACTAGAAGATGAGAAGTCTGCTTTGCA
GACCGAGATTGCCAACCTGCTGAAGGAGAAGGAAAAACTAGAGTTCATCCTGGCAGCTCACCGACCTGCC
TGCAAGATCCCTGATTAACCGCGGCTCGAGGGGGTTGGGGTTGCGCCTTTTCCAAGGCAGCCCTGGGTTT
GCGCAGGGACGCGGCTGCTCTGGGCGTSGWWCYRGRARAYGMRRMGKCKSCKWYSCWGRSYSWSRYWSMY
WMYYYGCKGAAGGAGAAGGAAAAACTAGAGTTCATCCTGGCAGCTCACCGACCTGCCTGCAAGATCCCTG
ATTAACCGCGGCTCGAGGGGG
